Addgene plasmid #23582: pDONR223-SRPK1
Depositing lab: William Hahn & David Root. Depositing organization: Dana-Farber Cancer Institute. Publication: COT drives resistance to RAF inhibition through MAP kinase pathway reactivation. Johannessen CM, Boehm JS, Kim SY, Thomas SR, Wardwell L, Johnson LA, Emery CM, Stransky N, Cogdill AP, Barretina J, Caponigro G, Hieronymus H, Murray RR, Salehi-Ashtiani K, Hill DE, Vidal M, Zhao JJ, Yang X, Alkan O, Kim S, Harris JL, Wilson CJ, Myer VE, Finan PM, Root DE, Roberts TM, Golub T, Flaherty KT, Dummer R, Weber BL, Sellers WR, Schlegel R, Wargo JA, Hahn WC, Garraway LA. Nature. 2010 Dec 16;468(7326):968-72. doi: 10.1038/nature09627 PubMed 21107320.
Backbone
  Vector backbone: pDONR223
  Backbone manufacturer: Invitrogen
  Backbone size w/o insert (bp): 5005
  Vector type: Gateway Donor vector
Growth in bacteria
  Bacterial resistance: Spectinomycin, 50 μg/mL
  Growth temperature: 37°C
  Growth strain: DH5alpha
  Copy number: High Copy
Gene/Insert
  Gene/Insert name: SRPK1 (alt name: SFRS protein kinase 1)
  Species: H. sapiens (human)
  Insert size (bp): 1968
  Entrez Gene: SRPK1 (a.k.a. SFRSK1)
  Cloning method: Gateway Cloning
  Sequencing primers: 5′ M13pUC-fwd; 3′ M13rev
Terms and licenses: Academic/Nonprofit Terms; Industry Terms: Not Available to Industry
Depositor comments: The ORF has no Stop codon. This design enables easy recombination into a destination vector to add an epitope tag of choice and Stop codon to the ORF. Do NOT use this plasmid directly for transfections. A set of 4 custom lentiviral vectors is available ( pLX301 (http://www.addgene.org/25895/) , pLX302 (http://www.addgene.org/25896/) , pLX303 (http://www.addgene.org/25897/) , pLX304 (http://www.addgene.org/25890/) ) to be used to express these ORFs in mammalian cells. These plasmids are not included in the kit and must be ordered separately.
How to cite: pDONR223-SRPK1 was a gift from William Hahn & David Root (Addgene plasmid # 23582 ; http://n2t.net/addgene:23582 ; RRID:Addgene_23582)
