[The description below was written by a language model from this plasmid's Addgene catalogue record and pLannotate feature annotations shown in this document.]
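Description:
pDONR223-SRPK1 is a Gateway entry clone built in the Invitrogen pDONR223 donor backbone, carrying the open reading frame of human SRPK1 (SFRS protein kinase 1), a serine/arginine-rich protein-specific kinase that phosphorylates the RS domains of SR splicing factors and helps regulate splicing. It is maintained in E. coli as a high-copy plasmid through a ColE1/pUC-type origin and is selected with spectinomycin via the aadA (SmR) aminoglycoside adenylyltransferase gene. That gene sits downstream of a fragment of a class 1 integron Pc promoter and a remnant of a gentamicin resistance gene. The sequenced record is 4,755 nt, and the other annotated pieces (lacI and lacZα fragments, rrnB T1 and T2 terminators upstream of the cloning site) are backbone remnants; the terminators help insulate the insert from read-through transcription.

The roughly 2 kb SRPK1 coding sequence is flanked by two attL recombination sites, which the automated annotation labels attL3 and attL2. These allow the ORF to be moved into an attR-containing destination vector in an LR Clonase reaction. A T7 promoter lies just outside the downstream attL site, pointing back toward the insert, and M13 primer sites are used for sequencing. No mammalian promoter is present, and the ORF deliberately lacks a stop codon so that a destination vector can supply a C-terminal epitope tag and terminator. The depositors therefore state that it should not be transfected directly, and they suggest a companion set of lentiviral destination vectors (pLX301 to pLX304) for expression in mammalian cells. It was deposited as part of a kit of ORF clones associated with a study of resistance to RAF inhibition.
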