Features (pLannotate 1.2.2; 12 found; start..end, strand, type, name):
      2..94      +  CDS            lacI (fragment): lac repressor; lacI; The lac repressor binds to the lac operator to inhibit transcription in E. coli. This inhibition can be relieved by adding lactose or isopropyl-β-D-thiogalactopyranoside (IPTG).
    149..176     -  terminator     rrnB T2 terminator: transcription terminator T2 from the E. coli rrnB gene
    308..351     +  terminator     rrnB T1 terminator: Escherichia coli rrnB; transcription terminator T1 from the E. coli rrnB gene
    398..434     -  CDS            lacZα (fragment): LacZα fragment of β-galactosidase; lacZ fragment
    451..546     +  protein_bind   attL3: mutant version of attL; recombination site for the Gateway® LR reaction LR Clonase™
    549..2513    +  CDS            SRPK1: SRPK1_HUMAN - Experimental evidence at protein level: Swiss-Prot protein existence level 1. Serine/arginine-rich protein-specific kinase which specifically phosphorylates its substrates at serine residues located in regions rich in arginine/serine dipeptides, known as RS domains and is involved in the phosphorylation of SR splicing factors and the regulation of splicing. Plays a central role in the regulatory network for splicing, controlling the intranuclear distribution of splicing factors in interphase cells and the reorganization of nuclear speckles during mitosis. Can influence additional
   2515..2614    -  protein_bind   attL2: mutant version of attL; recombination site for the Gateway® LR reaction LR Clonase™
   2632..2650    -  promoter       T7 promoter: promoter for bacteriophage T7 RNA polymerase
   2840..2863    +  promoter       Pc promoter (fragment): intI1 (promoter lies within the coding sequence); class 1 integron promoter
   3039..3095    +  CDS            GmR (fragment): gentamycin acetyltransferase; aacC1; confers resistance to gentamycin
   3102..3893    +  CDS            SmR: aminoglycoside adenylyltransferase (Murphy, 1985); aadA; confers resistance to spectinomycin and streptomycin
   3986..4574    +  rep_origin     ori: high-copy-number ColE1/pMB1/pBR322/pUC origin of replication
>Addgene plasmid #23582 | pDONR223-SRPK1 | addgene full sequence | sequence record 137965 | Addgene NGS sequence
AGCGCCCAATACGCAAACCGCCTCTCCCCGCGCGTTGGCCGATTCATTAATGCAGCTGGCACGACAGGTT
TCCCGACTGGAAAGCGGGCAGTGAGCGCAACGCAATTAATACGCGTACCGCTAGCCAGGAAGAGTTTGTA
GAAACGCAAAAAGGCCATCCGTCAGGATGGCCTTCTGCTTAGTTTGATGCCTGGCAGTTTATGGCGGGCG
TCCTGCCCGCCACCCTCCGGGCCGTTGCTTCACAACGTTCAAATCCGCTCCCGGCGGATTTGTCCTACTC
AGGAGAGCGTTCACCGACAAACAACAGATAAAACGAAAGGCCCAGTCTTCCGACTGAGCCTTTCGTTTTA
TTTGATGCCTGGCAGTTCCCTACTCTCGCGTTAACGCTAGCATGGATGTTTTCCCAGTCACGACGTTGTA
AAACGACGGCCAGTCTTAAGCTCGGGCCCCAAATAATGATTTTATTTTGACTGATAGTGACCTGTTCGTT
GCAACAAATTGATGAGCAATGCTTTTTTATAATGCCAACTTTGTACAAAAAAGTTGGCATGGAGCGGAAA
GTGCTTGCGCTCCAGGCCCGAAAGAAAAGGACCAAGGCCAAGAAGGACAAAGCCCAAAGGAAATCTGAAA
CTCAGCACCGAGGCTCTGCTCCCCACTCTGAGAGTGATCTACCAGAGCAGGAAGAGGAGATTCTGGGATC
TGATGATGATGAGCAAGAAGATCCTAATGATTATTGTAAAGGAGGTTATCATCTTGTGAAAATTGGAGAT
CTATTCAATGGGAGATACCATGTGATCCGAAAGTTAGGCTGGGGACACTTTTCAACAGTATGGTTATCAT
GGGATATTCAGGGGAAGAAATTTGTGGCAATGAAAGTAGTTAAAAGTGCTGAACATTACACTGAAACAGC
ACTAGATGAAATCCGGTTGCTGAAGTCAGTTCGCAATTCAGACCCTAATGATCCAAATAGAGAAATGGTT
GTTCAACTACTAGATGACTTTAAAATATCAGGAGTTAATGGAACACATATCTGCATGGTATTTGAAGTTT
TGGGGCATCATCTGCTCAAGTGGATCATCAAATCCAATTATCAGGGGCTTCCACTGCCTTGTGTCAAAAA
AATTATTCAGCAAGTGTTACAGGGTCTTGATTATTTACATACCAAGTGCCGTATCACCCACACTGACATT
AAACCAGAGAACATCTTATTGTCAGTGAATGAGCAGTACATTCGGAGGCTGGCTGCAGAAGCAACAGAAT
GGCAGCGATCTGGAGCTCCTCCGCCTTCCGGATCTGCAGTCAGTACTGCTCCCCAGCCTAAACCAGCTGA
CAAAATGTCAAAGAATAAGAAGAAGAAATTGAAGAAGAAGCAGAAGCGCCAGGCAGAATTACTAGAGAAG
CGAATGCAGGAAATTGAGGAAATGGAGAAAGAGTCGGGCCCTGGGCAAAAAAGACCAAACAAGCAAGAAG
AATCAGAGAGTCCTGTTGAAAGACCCTTGAAAGAGAACCCACCTAATAAAATGACCCAAGAAAAACTTGA
AGAGTCAAGTACCATTGGCCAGGATCAAACGCTTATGGAACGTGATACAGAGGGTGGTGCAGCAGAAATT
AATTGCAATGGAGTGATTGAAGTCATTAATTATACTCAGAACAGTAATAATGAAACATTGAGACATAAAG
AGGATCTACATAATGCTAATGACTGTGATGTCCAAAATTTGAATCAGGAATCTAGTTTCCTAAGCTCCCA
AAATGGAGACAGCAGCACATCTCAAGAAACAGACTCTTGTACACCTATAACATCTGAGGTGTCAGACACC
ATGGTGTGCCAGTCTTCCTCAACTGTAGGTCAGTCATTCAGTGAACAACACATTAGCCAACTTCAAGAAA
GCATTCGGGCAGAGATACCCTGTGAAGATGAACAAGAGCAAGAACATAACGGACCACTGGACAACAAAGG
AAAATCCACGGCTGGAAATTTTCTTGTTAATCCCCTTGAGCCAAAAAATGCAGAAAAGCTCAAGGTGAAG
ATTGCTGACCTTGGAAATGCTTGTTGGGTGCACAAACATTTCACTGAAGATATTCAAACAAGGCAATATC
GTTCCTTGGAAGTTCTAATCGGATCTGGCTATAATACCCCTGCTGACATTTGGAGCACGGCATGCATGGC
CTTTGAACTGGCCACAGGTGACTATTTGTTTGAACCTCATTCAGGGGAAGAGTACACTCGAGATGAAGAT
CACATTGCATTGATCATAGAACTTCTGGGGAAGGTGCCTCGCAAGCTCATTGTGGCAGGAAAATATTCCA
AGGAATTTTTCACCAAAAAAGGTGACCTGAAACATATCACGAAGCTGAAACCTTGGGGCCTTTTTGAGGT
TCTAGTGGAGAAGTATGAGTGGTCGCAGGAAGAGGCAGCTGGCTTCACAGATTTCTTACTGCCCATGTTG
GAGCTGATCCCTGAGAAGAGAGCCACTGCCGCCGAGTGTCTCCGGCACCCTTGGCTTAACTCCTACCCAA
CTTTCTTGTACAAAGTTGGCATTATAAGAAAGCATTGCTTATCAATTTGTTGCAACGAACAGGTCACTAT
CAGTCAAAATAAAATCATTATTTGCCATCCAGCTGATATCCCCTATAGTGAGTCGTATTACATGGTCATA
GCTGTTTCCTGGCAGCTCTGGCCCGTGTCTCAAAATCTCTGATGTTACATTGCACAAGATAAAAATATAT
CATCATGCCTCCTCTAGACCAGCCAGGACAGAAATGCCTCGACTTCGCTGCTACCCAAGGTTGCCGGGTG
ACGCACACCGTGGAAACGGATGAAGGCACGAACCCAGTGGACATAAGCCTGTTCGGTTCGTAAGCTGTAA
TGCAAGTAGCGTATGCGCTCACGCAACTGGTCCAGAACCTTGACCGAACGCAGCGGTGGTAACGGCGCAG
TGGCGGTTTTCATGGCTTGTTATGACTGTTTTTTTGGGGTACAGTCTATGCCTCGGGCATCCAAGCAGCA
AGCGCGTTACGCCGTGGGTCGATGTTTGATGTTATGGAGCAGCAACGATGTTACGCAGCAGGGCAGTCGC
CCTAAAACAAAGTTAAACATTATGAGGGAAGCGGTGATCGCCGAAGTATCGACTCAACTATCAGAGGTAG
TTGGCGTCATCGAGCGCCATCTCGAACCGACGTTGCTGGCCGTACATTTGTACGGCTCCGCAGTGGATGG
CGGCCTGAAGCCACACAGTGATATTGATTTGCTGGTTACGGTGACCGTAAGGCTTGATGAAACAACGCGG
CGAGCTTTGATCAACGACCTTTTGGAAACTTCGGCTTCCCCTGGAGAGAGCGAGATTCTCCGCGCTGTAG
AAGTCACCATTGTTGTGCACGACGACATCATTCCGTGGCGTTATCCAGCTAAGCGCGAACTGCAATTTGG
AGAATGGCAGCGCAATGACATTCTTGCAGGTATCTTCGAGCCAGCCACGATCGACATTGATCTGGCTATC
TTGCTGACAAAAGCAAGAGAACATAGCGTTGCCTTGGTAGGTCCAGCGGCGGAGGAACTCTTTGATCCGG
TTCCTGAACAGGATCTATTTGAGGCGCTAAATGAAACCTTAACGCTATGGAACTCGCCGCCCGACTGGGC
TGGCGATGAGCGAAATGTAGTGCTTACGTTGTCCCGCATTTGGTACAGCGCAGTAACCGGCAAAATCGCG
CCGAAGGATGTCGCTGCCGACTGGGCAATGGAGCGCCTGCCGGCCCAGTATCAGCCCGTCATACTTGAAG
CTAGACAGGCTTATCTTGGACAAGAAGAAGATCGCTTGGCCTCGCGCGCAGATCAGTTGGAAGAATTTGT
CCACTACGTGAAAGGCGAGATCACCAAGGTAGTCGGCAAATAACCCTCGAGCCACCCATGACCAAAATCC
CTTAACGTGAGTTACGCGTCGTTCCACTGAGCGTCAGACCCCGTAGAAAAGATCAAAGGATCTTCTTGAG
ATCCTTTTTTTCTGCGCGTAATCTGCTGCTTGCAAACAAAAAAACCACCGCTACCAGCGGTGGTTTGTTT
GCCGGATCAAGAGCTACCAACTCTTTTTCCGAAGGTAACTGGCTTCAGCAGAGCGCAGATACCAAATACT
GTTCTTCTAGTGTAGCCGTAGTTAGGCCACCACTTCAAGAACTCTGTAGCACCGCCTACATACCTCGCTC
TGCTAATCCTGTTACCAGTGGCTGCTGCCAGTGGCGATAAGTCGTGTCTTACCGGGTTGGACTCAAGACG
ATAGTTACCGGATAAGGCGCAGCGGTCGGGCTGAACGGGGGGTTCGTGCACACAGCCCAGCTTGGAGCGA
ACGACCTACACCGAACTGAGATACCTACAGCGTGAGCTATGAGAAAGCGCCACGCTTCCCGAAGGGAGAA
AGGCGGACAGGTATCCGGTAAGCGGCAGGGTCGGAACAGGAGAGCGCACGAGGGAGCTTCCAGGGGGAAA
CGCCTGGTATCTTTATAGTCCTGTCGGGTTTCGCCACCTCTGACTTGAGCGTCGATTTTTGTGATGCTCG
TCAGGGGGGCGGAGCCTATGGAAAAACGCCAGCAACGCGGCCTTTTTACGGTTCCTGGCCTTTTGCTGGC
CTTTTGCTCACATGTTCTTTCCTGCGTTATCCCCTGATTCTGTGGATAACCGTATTACCGCCTTTGAGTG
AGCTGATACCGCTCGCCGCAGCCGAACGACCGAGCGCAGCGAGTCAGTGAGCGAGGAAGCGGAAG
