>Addgene plasmid #23582 | pDONR223-SRPK1 | depositor partial sequence | sequence record 10743 | Author sequence
ATGGAGCGGAAAGTGCTTGCGCTCCAGGCCCGAAAGAAAAGGACCAAGGCCAAGAAGGACAAAGCCCAAA
GGAAATCTGAAACTCAGCACCGAGGCTCTGCTCCCCACTCTGAGAGTGATCTACCAGAGCAGGAAGAGGA
GATTCTGGGATCTGATGATGATGAGCAAGAAGATCCTAATGATTATTGTAAAGGAGGTTATCATCTTGTG
AAAATTGGAGATCTATTCAATGGGAGATACCATGTGATCCGAAAGTTAGGCTGGGGACACTTTTCAACAG
TATGGTTATCATGGGATATTCAGGGGAAGAAATTTGTGGCAATGAAAGTAGTTAAAAGTGCTGAACATTA
CACTGAAACAGCACTAGATGAAATCCGGTTGCTGAAGTCAGTTCGCAATTCAGACCCTAATGATCCAAAT
AGAGAAATGGTTGTTCAACTACTAGATGACTTTAAAATATCAGGAGTTAATGGAACACATATCTGCATGG
TATTTGAAGTTTTGGGGCATCATCTGCTCAAGTGGATCATCAAATCCAATTATCAGGGGCTTCCACTGCC
TTGTGTCAAAAAAATTATTCAGCAAGTGTTACAGGGTCTTGATTATTTACATACCAAGTGCCGTATCACC
CACACTGACATTAAACCAGAGAACATCTTATTGTCAGTGAATGAGCAGTACATTCGGAGGCTGGCTGCAG
AAGCAACAGAATGGCAGCGATCTGGAGCTCCTCCGCCTTCCGGATCTGCAGTCAGTACTGCTCCCCAGCC
TAAACCAGCTGACAAAATGTCAAAGAATAAGAAGAAGAAATTGAAGAAGAAGCAGAAGCGCCAGGCAGAA
TTACTAGAGAAGCGAATGCAGGAAATTGAGGAAATGGAGAAAGAGTCGGGCCCTGGGCAAAAAAGACCAA
ACAAGCAAGAAGAATCAGAGAGTCCTGTTGAAAGACCCTTGAAAGAGAACCCACCTAATAAAATGACCCA
AGAAAAACTTGAAGAGTCAAGTACCATTGGCCAGGATCAAACGCTTATGGAACGTGATACAGAGGGTGGT
GCAGCAGAAATTAATTGCAATGGAGTGATTGAAGTCATTAATTATACTCAGAACAGTAATAATGAAACAT
TGAGACATAAAGAGGATCTACATAATGCTAATGACTGTGATGTCCAAAATTTGAATCAGGAATCTAGTTT
CCTAAGCTCCCAAAATGGAGACAGCAGCACATCTCAAGAAACAGACTCTTGTACACCTATAACATCTGAG
GTGTCAGACACCATGGTGTGCCAGTCTTCCTCAACTGTAGGTCAGTCATTCAGTGAACAACACATTAGCC
AACTTCAAGAAAGCATTCGGGCAGAGATACCCTGTGAAGATGAACAAGAGCAAGAACATAACGGACCACT
GGACAACAAAGGAAAATCCACGGCTGGAAATTTTCTTGTTAATCCCCTTGAGCCAAAAAATGCAGAAAAG
CTCAAGGTGAAGATTGCTGACCTTGGAAATGCTTGTTGGGTGCACAAACATTTCACTGAAGATATTCAAA
CAAGGCAATATCGTTCCTTGGAAGTTCTAATCGGATCTGGCTATAATACCCCTGCTGACATTTGGAGCAC
GGCATGCATGGCCTTTGAACTGGCCACAGGTGACTATTTGTTTGAACCTCATTCAGGGGAAGAGTACACT
CGAGATGAAGATCACATTGCATTGATCATAGAACTTCTGGGGAAGGTGCCTCGCAAGCTCATTGTGGCAG
GAAAATATTCCAAGGAATTTTTCACCAAAAAAGGTGACCTGAAACATATCACGAAGCTGAAACCTTGGGG
CCTTTTTGAGGTTCTAGTGGAGAAGTATGAGTGGTCGCAGGAAGAGGCAGCTGGCTTCACAGATTTCTTA
CTGCCCATGTTGGAGCTGATCCCTGAGAAGAGAGCCACTGCCGCCGAGTGTCTCCGGCACCCTTGGCTTA
ACTCCTAA
