>Addgene plasmid #23582 | pDONR223-SRPK1 | addgene partial sequence | sequence record 29414 | 23582 with M13pUC-fwd
AATAATGATTTTATTTTGACTGATAGTGACCTGTTCGTTGCAACAAATTGATGAGCAATGCTTTTTTATA
ATGCCAACTTTGTACAAAAAAGTTGGCATGGAGCGGAAAGTGCTTGCGCTCCAGGCCCGAAAGAAAAGGA
CCAAGGCCAAGAAGGACAAAGCCCAAAGGAAATCTGAAACTCAGCACCGAGGCTCTGCTCCCCACTCTGA
GAGTGATCTACCAGAGCAGGAAGAGGAGATTCTGGGATCTGATGATGATGAGCAAGAAGATCCTAATGAT
TATTGTAAAGGAGGTTATCATCTTGTGAAAATTGGAGATCTATTCAATGGGAGATACCATGTGATCCGAA
AGTTAGGCTGGGGACACTTTTCAACAGTATGGTTATCATGGGATATTCAGGGGAAGAAATTTGTGGCAAT
GAAAGTAGTTAAAAGTGCTGAACATTACACTGAAACAGCACTAGATGAAATCCGGTTGCTGAAGTCAGTT
CGCAATTCAGACCCTAATGATCCAAATAGAGAAATGGTTGTTCAACTACTAGATGACTTTAAAATATCAG
GAGTTAATGGAACACATATCTGCATGGTATTTGAAGTTTTGGGGCATC
